>Addgene plasmid #22865 | pcDNA3-K27 histone methylation reporter | depositor partial sequence | sequence record 10485 | Author sequence
GATAAGGATCCGATGGTGAGCAAGGGCGAGGAGCTGTTCACCGGGGTGGTGCCCATCCTGGTCGAGCTGG
ACGGCGACGTAAACGGCCACAGGTTCAGCGTGTCCGGCGAGGGCGAGGGCGATGCCACCTACGGCAAGCT
GACCCTGAAGTTCATCTGCACCACCGGCAAGCTGCCCGTGCCCTGGCCCACCCTCGTGACCACCCTGACC
TGGGGCGTGCAGTGCTTCAGCCGCTACCCCGACCACATGAAGCAGCACGACTTCTTCAAGTCCGCCATGC
CCGAAGGCTACGTCCAGGAGCGTACCATCTTCTTCAAGGACGACGGCAACTACAAGACCCGCGCCGAGGT
GAAGTTCGAGGGCGACACCCTGGTGAACCGCATCGAGCTGAAGGGCATCGACTTCAAGGAGGACGGCAAC
ATCCTGGGGCACAAGCTGGAGTACAACTACATCAGCCACAACGTCTATATCACCGCCGACAAGCAGAAGA
ACGGCATCAAGGCCCACTTCAAGATCCGCCACAACATCGAGGACGGCAGCGTGCAGCTCGCCGACCACTA
CCAGCAGAACACCCCCATCGGCGACGGCCCCGTGCTGCTGCCCGACAACCACTACCTGAGCACCCAGTCC
GCCCTGAGCAAAGACCCCAACGAGAAGCGCGATCACATGGTCCTGCTGGAGTTCGTGACCGCCGCCCGCA
TGCTCCCAGTCGATCTAGTGTACGCGGCTGAGAAAATCATCCAAAAGCGCGTTAAGAAGGGCGTCGTGGA
GTACCGTGTCAAGTGGAAGGGCTGGAACCAGCGCTACAACACCTGGGAACCGGAGGTAAACATCCTGGAT
CGCCGCCTCATCGACATCTACGAACAAACGAACAAATCCGGGTCTACATCTGGATCTGGGAAGCCGGGTT
CTGGTGAGGGTTCTGCCCGGACGGCCGCAGCGCGCAAAAGCGCTCCAGCTACGGGGGGGGTGGAGCTCAT
GGTGAGCAAGGGCGAGGAGCTGTTCACCGGGGTGGTGCCCATCCTGGTCGAGCTGGACGGCGACGTAAAC
GGCCACAAGTTCAGCGTGTCCGGCGAGGGCGAGGGCGATGCCACCTACGGCAAGCTGACCCTGAAGTTCA
TCTGCACCACCGGCAAGCTGCCCGTGCCCTGGCCCACCCTCGTGACCACCTTCGGCTACGGCCTGATGTG
CTTCGCCCGCTACCCCGACCACATGAAGCAGCACGACTTCTTCAAGTCCGCCATGCCCGAAGGCTACGTC
CAGGAGCGCACCATCTTCTTCAAGGACGACGGCAACTACAAGACCCGCGCCGAGGTGAAGTTCGAGGGCG
ACACCCTGGTGAACCGCATCGAGCTGAAGGGCATCGACTTCAAGGAGGACGGCAACATCCTGGGGCACAA
GCTGGAGTACAACTACAACAGCCACAACGTCTATATCATGGCCGACAAGCAGAAGAACGGCATCAAGGTG
AACTTCAAGATCCGCCACAACATCGAGGACGGCAGCGTGCAGCTCGCCGACCACTACCAGCAGAACACCC
CCATCGGCGACGGCCCCGTGCTGCTGCCCGACAACCACTACCTGAGCTACCAGTCCGCCCTGAGCAAAGA
CCCCAACGAGAAGCGCGATCACATGGTCCTGCTGGAGTTCGTGACCGCCGCCGGGATCACTCTCGGCATG
GACGAGCTGTACAAGCCAAAAAAGAAGAGAAAGGTGGAAGACGCTTAAGAATTCCGG
