>Addgene plasmid #22865 | pcDNA3-K27 histone methylation reporter | addgene partial sequence | sequence record 28751 | 22865 with BGH-rev
ACCTACATAGGTGAACTATAGAATAGGGCCCTCTAGATGCATGCTCGAGCGGCCGCCAGTGTGATGGATA
TCTGCAGAATTCTTACTTGTACAGCTCGTCCATGCCGAGAGTGATCCCGGCGGCGGTCACGAACTCCAGC
AGGACCATGTGATCGCGCTTCTCGTTGGGGTCTTTGCTCAGGGCGGACTGGTAGCTCAGGTAGTGGTTGT
CGGGCAGCAGCACGGGGCCGTCGCCGATGGGGGTGTTCTGCTGGTAGTGGTCGGCGAGCTGCACGCTGCC
GTCCTCGATGTTGTGGCGGATCTTGAAGTTCACCTTGATGCCGTTCTTCTGCTTGTCGGCCATGATATAG
ACGTTGTGGCTGTTGTAGTTGTACTCCAGCTTGTGCCCCAGGATGTTGCCGTCCTCCTTGAAGTCGATGC
CCTTCAGCTCGATGCGGTTCACCAGGGTGTCGCCCTCGAACTTCACCTCGGCGCGGGTCTTGTAGTTGCC
GTCGTCCTTGAAGAAGATGGTGCGCTCCTGGACGTAGCCTTCGGGCATGGCGGACTTGAAGAAGTCGTGC
TGCTTCATGTGGTCGGGGTAGCGGGCGAAGCACATCAGGCCGTAGCCGAAGGTGGTCACGAGGGTGGGCC
AGGGCACGGGCAGCTTGCCGGTGGTGCAGATGAACTTCAGGGTCAGCTTGCCGTAAGTGGCATCGCCCTC
GCCCTCGCCGGACACGCT
