>Addgene plasmid #22865 | pcDNA3-K27 histone methylation reporter | addgene partial sequence | sequence record 28752 | 22865 with K27HMR-F 5'-tctagtgtacgcggctgaga
TAGAGGGCGTCGTGGAGTACCGTGTCAAGTGGAAGGGCTGGAACCAGCGCTACAACACCTGGGAACCGGA
GGTAAACATCCTGGATCGCCGCCTCATCGACATCTACGAACAAACGAACAAATCCGGGTCTACATCTGGA
TCTGGGAAGCCGGGTTCTGGTGAGGGTTCTGCCCGGACGGCCGCAGCGCGCAAAAGCGCTCCAGCTACGG
GGGGGGTGGCGCTCATGGTGAGCAAGGGCGAGGAGCTGTTCACCGGGGTGGTGCCCATCCTGGTCGAGCT
GGACGGCGACGTAAACGGCCACAAGTTCAGCGTGTCCGGCGAGGGCGAGGGCGATGCCACCTACGGCAAG
CTGACCCTGAAGTTCATCTGCACCACCGGCAAGCTGCCCGTGCCCTGGCCCACCCTCGTGACCACCTTCG
GCTACGGCCTGATGTGCTTCGCCCGCTACCCCGACCACATGAAGCAGCACGACTTCTTCAAGTCCGCCAT
GCCCGAAGGCTACGTCCAGGAGCGCACCATCTTCTTCAAGGACGACGGCAACTACAAGACCCGCGCCGAG
GTGAAGTTCGAGGGCGACACCCTGGTGAACCGCATCGAGCTGAAGGGCATCGACTTCAAGGAGGACGGCA
ACATCCTGGGGCACAAGCTGGAGTACAACTACAACAGCCACAACGTCTATATCATGGCCGACAAGCAGAA
GAACGGCATCAAGGTGAACTTCAAGATCCCG
