>Addgene plasmid #22865 | pcDNA3-K27 histone methylation reporter | addgene partial sequence | sequence record 28753 | 22865 with EXFP-R
CTGGACGTAGCCTTCGGGCATGGCGGACTTGAAGAAGTCGTGCTGCTTCATGTGGTCGGGGTAGCGGCTG
AAGCACTGCACGCCCCAGGCCAAGGTGGTCACGAGGGTGGGCCAGGGCACGGGCAGCTTGCCGGTGGTGC
AGATGAACTTCAGGGTCAGCTTGCCGTAGGTGGCATCGCCCTCGCCCTCGCCGGACACGCTGAACTTGTG
GCCGTTTACGTCGCCGTCCAGCTCGACCAGGATGGGCACCACCCCGGTGAACAGCTCCTCGCCCTTGCTC
ACCATGAGATCCT
