[The description below was written by a language model from this plasmid's Addgene catalogue record.]
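Description:
pcDNA3-K27 histone methylation reporter is a mammalian expression plasmid built on the pcDNA3 backbone (about 6 kb without insert). It is propagated in E. coli as a high-copy plasmid under ampicillin selection. pcDNA3 vectors conventionally drive the inserted gene from the CMV immediate-early promoter and carry a neomycin resistance cassette for selection in mammalian cells. No feature table accompanies this entry, however, so these elements are inferred from the backbone name rather than confirmed by the record.

The payload is a roughly 1.8 kb insert called K27 HMR, cloned between BamHI and AflII sites that both remain intact. It encodes a single fusion protein with CFP at the N terminus and YFP at the C terminus. This donor/acceptor arrangement is typical of genetically encoded FRET sensors, in which a change in the conformation of the sequence between the two fluorophores alters energy transfer from CFP to YFP. The construct name and the associated publication title indicate a fluorescent reporter of histone methylation in living cells, here directed at lysine 27, presumably of histone H3. The record does not state what lies between the fluorescent proteins, such as a substrate peptide or a methyl-lysine recognition domain. The species field lists E. coli, which looks like a catalogue artefact for a synthetic chimeric insert rather than a meaningful origin.

The plasmid is intended for transfection into mammalian cells, where changes in the CFP/YFP emission ratio can be imaged to follow K27 methylation activity in real time.
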