Addgene plasmid #22865: pcDNA3-K27 histone methylation reporter
Depositing lab: Alice Ting. Depositing organization: Massachusetts Institute of Technology. Publication: Genetically encoded fluorescent reporters of histone methylation in living cells. Lin CW, Jao CY, Ting AY. J Am Chem Soc. 2004 May 19. 126(19):5982-3. 10.1021/ja038854h PubMed 15137760.
Backbone
  Vector backbone: pcDNA3
  Backbone size w/o insert (bp): 6000
  Vector type: Mammalian Expression
Growth in bacteria
  Bacterial resistance: Ampicillin, 100 μg/mL
  Growth temperature: 37°C
  Growth strain: DH5alpha
  Copy number: High Copy
Gene/Insert
  Gene/Insert name: K27 HMR
  Species: E. Coli
  Insert size (bp): 1772
  Tag / fusion protein: CFP (N terminal on insert); YFP (C terminal on insert)
  Cloning method: Restriction Enzyme; 5′ cloning site BamHI (not destroyed); 3′ cloning site AflII (not destroyed)
  Sequencing primers: 5′ T7; 3′ T7term
Terms and licenses: Academic/Nonprofit Terms; Industry Terms: Not Available to Industry
How to cite: pcDNA3-K27 histone methylation reporter was a gift from Alice Ting (Addgene plasmid # 22865 ; http://n2t.net/addgene:22865 ; RRID:Addgene_22865)
